Addgene plasmid #81068: N174-MCS (Puro)
Purpose: (Empty Backbone) Lentiviral vector for constitutive gene expression.
Depositing lab: Adam Karpf. Depositing organization: University of Nebraska Medical Center.
Backbone
  Vector backbone: N174-MCS
  Backbone manufacturer: Homemade
  Backbone size (bp): 8653
  Modifications to backbone: Replaced neomycin with puromycin.
  Vector type: Mammalian Expression, Lentiviral
  Promoter: EF-1α
  Selectable markers: Puromycin
Growth in bacteria
  Bacterial resistance: Ampicillin, 100 μg/mL
  Growth temperature: 37°C
  Growth strain: NEB Stable
  Copy number: High Copy
Gene/Insert
  Cloning method: Restriction Enzyme
  Sequencing primers: 5′ GGCACTTGATGTAATTCTCCTTG; 3′ GTGGATGTGGAATGTGTGCGA
Terms and licenses: Academic/Nonprofit Terms; Industry Terms: Not Available to Industry
How to cite: N174-MCS (Puro) was a gift from Adam Karpf (Addgene plasmid # 81068 ; http://n2t.net/addgene:81068 ; RRID:Addgene_81068)
