[The description below was written by a language model from this plasmid's Addgene catalogue record and pLannotate feature annotations shown in this document.]
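Description:
N174-MCS (Puro) is an empty HIV-1-based lentiviral backbone of 8,653 bp intended for constitutive expression of a gene of interest in mammalian cells. It was derived from the homemade N174-MCS vector by replacing the neomycin resistance marker with puromycin resistance. In bacteria it is maintained through a high-copy ColE1/pUC-type origin and an ampicillin resistance gene (β-lactamase with its own promoter). Remnants of a lac promoter/operator region and an SV40 polyadenylation signal also sit in the plasmid backbone outside the viral unit.

The transfer cassette is bounded by two annotated HIV-1 LTR elements and carries the usual cis-acting lentiviral sequences. These are the Ψ packaging signal extending into a gag fragment, the Rev response element for Rev-dependent nuclear export of the genomic RNA, and the cPPT/CTS, which aids nuclear import and transduction efficiency. Short rev and nef fragments are also annotated; the nef matches lie next to the LTRs and probably reflect residual viral sequence rather than functional genes. Within the cassette, the human EF-1α core promoter with its intron A provides strong constitutive transcription. The feature table does not annotate the cloning site, but the short gap between the intron and the next element is the likely location for restriction-enzyme insertion. Downstream, a mouse PGK promoter independently drives puromycin N-acetyltransferase, so transduced cells can be selected regardless of the insert. A WPRE follows, which enhances transcript stability and expression. No insert is present. The vector is typically used to clone a cDNA and generate stably expressing cell populations by lentiviral transduction.
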