Features (pLannotate 1.2.2; 23 found; start..end, strand, type, name):
    377..634     +  LTR            5' LTR (truncated): truncated 5' long terminal repeat (LTR) from HIV-1
    681..806     +  misc_feature   HIV-1 Ψ: packaging signal of human immunodeficiency virus type 1
    790..1128    +  CDS            HIV-1 gag (fragment): gag protein from human immunodeficiency virus 1; gag
   1303..1536    +  misc_feature   RRE: The Rev response element (RRE) of HIV-1 allows for Rev-dependent mRNA export from the nucleus to the cytoplasm.
   1913..2013    +  CDS            Rev (fragment): human immunodeficiency virus 1 (HIV-1) Rev protein; rev; enhances nuclear export of unspliced and incompletely spliced viral mRNAs
   2028..2144    +  misc_feature   cPPT/CTS: central polypurine tract and central termination sequence of HIV-1
   2221..2432    +  promoter       EF-1α core promoter: core promoter for human elongation factor EF-1α
   2433..3371    +  intron         EF-1α intron A: intron upstream of the start codon of human EF-1α
   3439..3938    +  promoter       PGK promoter: mouse phosphoglycerate kinase 1 promoter
   3959..4558    +  CDS            PuroR: puromycin N-acetyltransferase; pac from Streptomyces alboniger; confers resistance to puromycin
   4575..5163    +  misc_feature   WPRE: woodchuck hepatitis virus posttranscriptional regulatory element
   5180..5284    +  CDS            nef (fragment): NEF_HV1Z2 - Experimental evidence at protein level: Swiss-Prot protein existence level 1. Extracellular Nef protein targets CD4(+) T-lymphocytes for apoptosis by interacting with CXCR4 surface receptors. From Human immunodeficiency virus type 1 group M subtype D (isolate Z2/CDC-Z34) (HIV-1).
   5283..5699    +  CDS            nef (fragment): NEF_HV1BR - Experimental evidence at protein level: Swiss-Prot protein existence level 1. Extracellular Nef protein targets CD4(+) T-lymphocytes for apoptosis by interacting with CXCR4 surface receptors (PubMed:14990729). From Human immunodeficiency virus type 1 group M subtype B (isolate BRU/LAI) (HIV-1).
   5747..6004    +  LTR            5' LTR (truncated): truncated 5' long terminal repeat (LTR) from HIV-1
   6157..6173    -  protein_bind   lac operator: The lac repressor binds to the lac operator to inhibit transcription in E. coli. This inhibition can be relieved by adding lactose or isopropyl-β-D-thiogalactopyranoside (IPTG). lac repressor encoded by lacI
   6181..6211    -  promoter       lac promoter: promoter for the E. coli lac operon
   6226..6247    -  protein_bind   CAP binding site: CAP binding activates transcription in the presence of cAMP. E. coli catabolite activator protein
   6260..6352    -  CDS            lacI (fragment): lac repressor; lacI; The lac repressor binds to the lac operator to inhibit transcription in E. coli. This inhibition can be relieved by adding lactose or isopropyl-β-D-thiogalactopyranoside (IPTG).
   6535..7120    -  rep_origin     ori: high-copy-number ColE1/pMB1/pBR322/pUC origin of replication
   7291..8151    -  CDS            AmpR: β-lactamase; bla; confers resistance to ampicillin, carbenicillin, and related antibiotics
   8152..8256    -  promoter       AmpR promoter: bla
   8304..8438    +  polyA_signal   SV40 poly(A) signal: SV40 polyadenylation signal
   8653..329     +  CDS            nef (fragment) (across the origin): NEF_HV1BR - Experimental evidence at protein level: Swiss-Prot protein existence level 1. Extracellular Nef protein targets CD4(+) T-lymphocytes for apoptosis by interacting with CXCR4 surface receptors (PubMed:14990729). From Human immunodeficiency virus type 1 group M subtype B (isolate BRU/LAI) (HIV-1).
>Addgene plasmid #81068 | N174-MCS (Puro) | depositor full sequence | sequence record 155844 | N174-MCS (Puro) sequence 8653 bps
TGGAAGGGCTAATTCACTCCCAAAGAAGACAAGATATCCTTGATCTGTGGATCTACCACACACAAGGCTA
CTTCCCTGATTAGCAGAACTACACACCAGGGCCAGGGGTCAGATATCCACTGACCTTTGGATGGTGCTAC
AAGCTAGTACCAGTTGAGCCAGATAAGGTAGAAGAGGCCAATAAAGGAGAGAACACCAGCTTGTTACACC
CTGTGAGCCTGCATGGGATGGATGACCCGGAGAGAGAAGTGTTAGAGTGGAGGTTTGACAGCCGCCTAGC
ATTTCATCACGTGGCCCGAGAGCTGCATCCGGAGTACTTCAAGAACTGCTGATATCGAGCTTGCTACAAG
GGACTTTCCGCTGGGGACTTTCCAGGGAGGCGTGGCCTGGGCGGGACTGGGGAGTGGCGAGCCCTCAGAT
CCTGCATATAAGCAGCTGCTTTTTGCCTGTACTGGGTCTCTCTGGTTAGACCAGATCTGAGCCTGGGAGC
TCTCTGGCTAACTAGGGAACCCACTGCTTAAGCCTCAATAAAGCTTGCCTTGAGTGCTTCAAGTAGTGTG
TGCCCGTCTGTTGTGTGACTCTGGTAACTAGAGATCCCTCAGACCCTTTTAGTCAGTGTGGAAAATCTCT
AGCAGTGGCGCCCGAACAGGGACTTGAAAGCGAAAGGGAAACCAGAGGAGCTCTCTCGACGCAGGACTCG
GCTTGCTGAAGCGCGCACGGCAAGAGGCGAGGGGCGGCGACTGGTGAGTACGCCAAAAATTTTGACTAGC
GGAGGCTAGAAGGAGAGAGATGGGTGCGAGAGCGTCAGTATTAAGCGGGGGAGAATTAGATCGCGATGGG
AAAAAATTCGGTTAAGGCCAGGGGGAAAGAAAAAATATAAATTAAAACATATAGTATGGGCAAGCAGGGA
GCTAGAACGATTCGCAGTTAATCCTGGCCTGTTAGAAACATCAGAAGGCTGTAGACAAATACTGGGACAG
CTACAACCATCCCTTCAGACAGGATCAGAAGAACTTAGATCATTATATAATACAGTAGCAACCCTCTATT
GTGTGCATCAAAGGATAGAGATAAAAGACACCAAGGAAGCTTTAGACAAGATAGAGGAAGAGCAAAACAA
AAGTAAGACCACCGCACAGCAAGCGGCCGGCCGCTGATCTTCAGACCTGGAGGAGGAGATATGAGGGACA
ATTGGAGAAGTGAATTATATAAATATAAAGTAGTAAAAATTGAACCATTAGGAGTAGCACCCACCAAGGC
AAAGAGAAGAGTGGTGCAGAGAGAAAAAAGAGCAGTGGGAATAGGAGCTTTGTTCCTTGGGTTCTTGGGA
GCAGCAGGAAGCACTATGGGCGCAGCGTCAATGACGCTGACGGTACAGGCCAGACAATTATTGTCTGGTA
TAGTGCAGCAGCAGAACAATTTGCTGAGGGCTATTGAGGCGCAACAGCATCTGTTGCAACTCACAGTCTG
GGGCATCAAGCAGCTCCAGGCAAGAATCCTGGCTGTGGAAAGATACCTAAAGGATCAACAGCTCCTGGGG
ATTTGGGGTTGCTCTGGAAAACTCATTTGCACCACTGCTGTGCCTTGGAATGCTAGTTGGAGTAATAAAT
CTCTGGAACAGATTTGGAATCACACGACCTGGATGGAGTGGGACAGAGAAATTAACAATTACACAAGCTT
AATACACTCCTTAATTGAAGAATCGCAAAACCAGCAAGAAAAGAATGAACAAGAATTATTGGAATTAGAT
AAATGGGCAAGTTTGTGGAATTGGTTTAACATAACAAATTGGCTGTGGTATATAAAATTATTCATAATGA
TAGTAGGAGGCTTGGTAGGTTTAAGAATAGTTTTTGCTGTACTTTCTATAGTGAATAGAGTTAGGCAGGG
ATATTCACCATTATCGTTTCAGACCCACCTCCCAACCCCGAGGGGACCCGACAGGCCCGAAGGAATAGAA
GAAGAAGGTGGAGAGAGAGACAGAGACAGATCCATTCGATTAGTGAACGGATCTCGACGGTATCGCCTTT
AAAAGAAAAGGGGGGATTGGGGGGTACAGTGCAGGGGAAAGAATAGTAGACATAATAGCAACAGACATAC
AAACTAAAGAACTACAAAAACAAATTACAAAAATTCAAAATTTTCGGGTTTATTACAGGGACAGCAGAGA
TCCAGTTTATCGATGAGGCCCTTTCGTCTTCACTCGAGGTGCCCGTCAGTGGGCAGAGCGCACATCGCCC
ACAGTCCCCGAGAAGTTGGGGGGAGGGGTCGGCAATTGAACCGGTGCCTAGAGAAGGTGGCGCGGGGTAA
ACTGGGAAAGTGATGTCGTGTACTGGCTCCGCCTTTTTCCCGAGGGTGGGGGAGAACCGTATATAAGTGC
AGTAGTCGCCGTGAACGTTCTTTTTCGCAACGGGTTTGCCGCCAGAACACAGGTAAGTGCCGTGTGTGGT
TCCCGCGGGCCTGGCCTCTTTACGGGTTATGGCCCTTGCGTGCCTTGAATTACTTCCACCTGGCTGCAGT
ACGTGATTCTTGATCCCGAGCTTCGGGTTGGAAGTGGGTGGGAGAGTTCGAGGCCTTGCGCTTAAGGAGC
CCCTTCGCCTCGTGCTTGAGTTGAGGCCTGGCCTGGGCGCTGGGGCCGCCGCGTGCGAATCTGGTGGCAC
CTTCGCGCCTGTCTCGCTGCTTTCGATAAGTCTCTAGCCATTTAAAATTTTTGATGACCTGCTGCGACGC
TTTTTTTCTGGCAAGATAGTCTTGTAAATGCGGGCCAAGATCTGCACACTGGTATTTCGGTTTTTGGGGC
CGCGGGCGGCGACGGGGCCCGTGCGTCCCAGCGCACATGTTCGGCGAGGCGGGGCCTGCGAGCGCGGCCA
CCGAGAATCGGACGGGGGTAGTCTCAAGCTGGCCGGCCTGCTCTGGTGCCTGGCCTCGCGCCGCCGTGTA
TCGCCCCGCCCTGGGCGGCAAGGCTGGCCCGGTCGGCACCAGTTGCGTGAGCGGAAAGATGGCCGCTTCC
CGGCCCTGCTGCAGGGAGCTCAAAATGGAGGACGCGGCGCTCGGGAGAGCGGGCGGGTGAGTCACCCACA
CAAAGGAAAAGGGCCTTTCCGTCCTCAGCCGTCGCTTCATGTGACTCCACGGAGTACCGGGCGCCGTCCA
GGCACCTCGATTAGTTCTCGAGCTTTTGGAGTACGTCGTCTTTAGGTTGGGGGGAGGGGTTTTATGCGAT
GGAGTTTCCCCACACTGAGTGGGTGGAGACTGAAGTTAGGCCAGCTTGGCACTTGATGTAATTCTCCTTG
GAATTTGCCCTTTTTGAGTTTGGATCTTGGTTCATTCTCAAGCCTCAGACAGTGGTTCAAAGTTTTTTTC
TTCCATTTCAGGTGTCGTGAGGATCGAATTCTTCGAAGCGGCCGCATGCATTGTACAACGCGTGGATCCA
ATTCTACCGGGTAGGGGAGGCGCTTTTCCCAAGGCAGTCTGGAGCATGCGCTTTAGCAGCCCCGCTGGGC
ACTTGGCGCTACACAAGTGGCCTCTGGCCTCGCACACATTCCACATCCACCGGTAGGCGCCAACCGGCTC
CGTTCTTTGGTGGCCCCTTCGCGCCACCTTCTACTCCTCCCCTAGTCAGGAAGTTCCCCCCCGCCCCGCA
GCTCGCGTCGTGCAGGACGTGACAAATGGAAGTAGCACGTCTCACTAGTCTCGTGCAGATGGACAGCACC
GCTGAGCAATGGAAGCGGGTAGGCCTTTGGGGCAGCGGCCAATAGCAGCTTTGCTCCTTCGCTTTCTGGG
CTCAGAGGCTGGGAAGGGGTGGGTCCGGGGGCGGGCTCAGGGGCGGGCTCAGGGGCGGGGCGGGCGCCCG
AAGGTCCTCCGGAGGCCCGGCATTCTGCACGCTTCAAAAGCGCACGTCTGCCGCGCTGTTCTCCTCTTCC
TCATCTCCGGGCCTTTCGACCTGCAGCCCAAGCTTACCATGACCGAGTACAAGCCCACGGTGCGCCTCGC
CACCCGCGACGACGTCCCCAGGGCCGTACGCACCCTCGCCGCCGCGTTCGCCGACTACCCCGCCACGCGC
CACACCGTCGATCCGGACCGCCACATCGAGCGGGTCACCGAGCTGCAAGAACTCTTCCTCACGCGCGTCG
GGCTCGACATCGGCAAGGTGTGGGTCGCGGACGACGGCGCCGCGGTGGCGGTCTGGACCACGCCGGAGAG
CGTCGAAGCGGGGGCGGTGTTCGCCGAGATCGGCCCGCGCATGGCCGAGTTGAGCGGTTCCCGGCTGGCC
GCGCAGCAACAGATGGAAGGCCTCCTGGCGCCGCACCGGCCCAAGGAGCCCGCGTGGTTCCTGGCCACCG
TCGGCGTCTCGCCCGACCACCAGGGCAAGGGTCTGGGCAGCGCCGTCGTGCTCCCCGGAGTGGAGGCGGC
CGAGCGCGCCGGGGTGCCCGCCTTCCTGGAGACCTCCGCGCCCCGCAACCTCCCCTTCTACGAGCGGCTC
GGCTTCACCGTCACCGCCGACGTCGAGGTGCCCGAAGGACCGCGCACCTGGTGCATGACCCGCAAGCCCG
GTGCCTGACGGGCGCGTCTGGAACAATCAACCTCTGGATTACAAAATTTGTGAAAGATTGACTGGTATTC
TTAACTATGTTGCTCCTTTTACGCTATGTGGATACGCTGCTTTAATGCCTTTGTATCATGCTATTGCTTC
CCGTATGGCTTTCATTTTCTCCTCCTTGTATAAATCCTGGTTGCTGTCTCTTTATGAGGAGTTGTGGCCC
GTTGTCAGGCAACGTGGCGTGGTGTGCACTGTGTTTGCTGACGCAACCCCCACTGGTTGGGGCATTGCCA
CCACCTGTCAGCTCCTTTCCGGGACTTTCGCTTTCCCCCTCCCTATTGCCACGGCGGAACTCATCGCCGC
CTGCCTTGCCCGCTGCTGGACAGGGGCTCGGCTGTTGGGCACTGACAATTCCGTGGTGTTGTCGGGGAAG
CTGACGTCCTTTCCATGGCTGCTCGCCTGTGTTGCCACCTGGATTCTGCGCGGGACGTCCTTCTGCTACG
TCCCTTCGGCCCTCAATCCAGCGGACCTTCCTTCCCGCGGCCTGCTGCCGGCTCTGCGGCCTCTTCCGCG
TCTTCGCCTTCGCCCTCAGACGAGTCGGATCTCCCTTTGGGCCGCCTCCCCGCCTGGAATTAATTCTGCA
GTCGAGACCTAGAAAAACATGGAGCAATCACAAGTAGCAATACAGCAGCTACCAATGCTGATTGTGCCTG
GCTAGAAGCACAAGAGGAGGAGGAGGTGGGTTTTTCCAGTCACACCTCAGGTACCTTTAAGACCAATGAC
TTACAAGGCAGCTGTAGATCTTAGCCACTTTTTAAAAGAAAAGAGGGGACTGGAAGGGCTAATTCACTCC
CAACGAAGACAAGATATCCTTGATCTGTGGATCTACCACACACAAGGCTACTTCCCTGATTAGCAGAACT
ACACACCAGGGCCAGGGGTCAGATATCCACTGACCTTTGGATGGTGCTACAAGCTAGTACCAGTTGAGCC
AGATAAGGTAGAAGAGGCCAATAAAGGAGAGAACACCAGCTTGTTACACCCTGTGAGCCTGCATGGGATG
GATGACCCGGAGAGAGAAGTGTTAGAGTGGAGGTTTGACAGCCGCCTAGCATTTCATCACGTGGCCCGAG
AGCTGCATCCGGAGTACTTCAAGAACTGCTGATATCGAGCTTGCTACAAGGGACTTTCCGCTGGGGACTT
TCCAGGGAGGCGTGGCCTGGGCGGGACTGGGGAGTGGCGAGCCCTCAGATCCTGCATATAAGCAGCTGCT
TTTTGCCTGTACTGGGTCTCTCTGGTTAGACCAGATCTGAGCCTGGGAGCTCTCTGGCTAACTAGGGAAC
CCACTGCTTAAGCCTCAATAAAGCTTGCCTTGAGTGCTTCAAGTAGTGTGTGCCCGTCTGTTGTGTGACT
CTGGTAACTAGAGATCCCTCAGACCCTTTTAGTCAGTGTGGAAAATCTCTAGCAGTAGTAGTTCATGTCA
TCTTATTATTCAGTATTTATAACTTGCAAAGAAATGAATATCAGAGAGTGAGAGGCCTTGACATTGCTAG
CGTTTTACCGTCGACCTCTAGCTAGAGCTTGGCGTAATCATGGTCATAGCTGTTTCCTGTGTGAAATTGT
TATCCGCTCACAATTCCACACAACATACGAGCCGGAAGCATAAAGTGTAAAGCCTGGGGTGCCTAATGAG
TGAGCTAACTCACATTAATTGCGTTGCGCTCACTGCCCGCTTTCCAGTCGGGAAACCTGTCGTGCCAGCT
GCATTAATGAATCGGCCAACGCGCGGGGAGAGGCGGTTTGCGTATTGGGCGCTCTTCCGCTTCCTCGCTC
ACTGACTCGCTGCGCTCGGTCGTTCGGCTGCGGCGAGCGGTATCAGCTCACTCAAAGGCGGTAATACGGT
TATCCACAGAATCAGGGGATAACGCAGGAAAGAACATGTGAGCAAAAGGCCAGCAAAAGGCCAGGAACCG
TAAAAAGGCCGCGTTGCTGGCGTTTTTCCATAGGCTCCGCCCCCCTGACGAGCATCACAAAAATCGACGC
TCAAGTCAGAGGTGGCGAAACCCGACAGGACTATAAAGATACCAGGCGTTTCCCCCTGGAAGCTCCCTCG
TGCGCTCTCCTGTTCCGACCCTGCCGCTTACCGGATACCTGTCCGCCTTTCTCCCTTCGGGAAGCGTGGC
GCTTTCTCATAGCTCACGCTGTAGGTATCTCAGTTCGGTGTAGGTCGTTCGCTCCAAGCTGGGCTGTGTG
CACGAACCCCCCGTTCAGCCCGACCGCTGCGCCTTATCCGGTAACTATCGTCTTGAGTCCAACCCGGTAA
GACACGACTTATCGCCACTGGCAGCAGCCACTGGTAACAGGATTAGCAGAGCGAGGTATGTAGGCGGTGC
TACAGAGTTCTTGAAGTGGTGGCCTAACTACGGCTACACTAGAAGAACAGTATTTGGTATCTGCGCTCTG
CTGAAGCCAGTTACCTTCGGAAAAAGAGTTGGTAGCTCTTGATCCGGCAAACAAACCACCGCTGGTAGCG
GTTTTTTTGTTTGCAAGCAGCAGATTACGCGCAGAAAAAAAGGATCTCAAGAAGATCCTTTGATCTTTTC
TACGGGGTCTGACGCTCAGTGGAACGAAAACTCACGTTAAGGGATTTTGGTCATGAGATTATCAAAAAGG
ATCTTCACCTAGATCCTTTTAAATTAAAAATGAAGTTTTAAATCAATCTAAAGTATATATGAGTAAACTT
GGTCTGACAGTTACCAATGCTTAATCAGTGAGGCACCTATCTCAGCGATCTGTCTATTTCGTTCATCCAT
AGTTGCCTGACTCCCCGTCGTGTAGATAACTACGATACGGGAGGGCTTACCATCTGGCCCCAGTGCTGCA
ATGATACCGCGAGACCCACGCTCACCGGCTCCAGATTTATCAGCAATAAACCAGCCAGCCGGAAGGGCCG
AGCGCAGAAGTGGTCCTGCAACTTTATCCGCCTCCATCCAGTCTATTAATTGTTGCCGGGAAGCTAGAGT
AAGTAGTTCGCCAGTTAATAGTTTGCGCAACGTTGTTGCCATTGCTACAGGCATCGTGGTGTCACGCTCG
TCGTTTGGTATGGCTTCATTCAGCTCCGGTTCCCAACGATCAAGGCGAGTTACATGATCCCCCATGTTGT
GCAAAAAAGCGGTTAGCTCCTTCGGTCCTCCGATCGTTGTCAGAAGTAAGTTGGCCGCAGTGTTATCACT
CATGGTTATGGCAGCACTGCATAATTCTCTTACTGTCATGCCATCCGTAAGATGCTTTTCTGTGACTGGT
GAGTACTCAACCAAGTCATTCTGAGAATAGTGTATGCGGCGACCGAGTTGCTCTTGCCCGGCGTCAATAC
GGGATAATACCGCGCCACATAGCAGAACTTTAAAAGTGCTCATCATTGGAAAACGTTCTTCGGGGCGAAA
ACTCTCAAGGATCTTACCGCTGTTGAGATCCAGTTCGATGTAACCCACTCGTGCACCCAACTGATCTTCA
GCATCTTTTACTTTCACCAGCGTTTCTGGGTGAGCAAAAACAGGAAGGCAAAATGCCGCAAAAAAGGGAA
TAAGGGCGACACGGAAATGTTGAATACTCATACTCTTCCTTTTTCAATATTATTGAAGCATTTATCAGGG
TTATTGTCTCATGAGCGGATACATATTTGAATGTATTTAGAAAAATAAACAAATAGGGGTTCCGCGCACA
TTTCCCCGAAAAGTGCCACCTGACGTCGACGGATCGGGAGATCAACTTGTTTATTGCAGCTTATAATGGT
TACAAATAAAGCAATAGCATCACAAATTTCACAAATAAAGCATTTTTTTCACTGCATTCTAGTTGTGGTT
TGTCCAAACTCATCAATGTATCTTATCATGTCTGGATCAACTGGATAACTCAAGCTAACCAAAATCATCC
CAAACTTCCCACCCCATACCCTATTACCACTGCCAATTACCTAGTGGTTTCATTTACTCTAAACCTGTGA
TTCCTCTGAATTATTTTCATTTTAAAGAAATTGTATTTGTTAAATATGTACTACAAACTTAGTAGTTTTT
AAAGAAATTGTATTTGTTAAATATGTACTACAAACTTAGTAGT
