>Addgene plasmid #81068 | N174-MCS (Puro) | depositor partial sequence | sequence record 155845 | mPGK-F   CATTCTGCACGCTTCAAAAG
TSGGCKGTTCTCTCTTCTCATCTCCGGGCCTTTCGACCTGCAGCCCAAGCTTACCATGACCGAGTACAAG
CCCACGGTGCGCCTCGCCACCCGCGACGACGTCCCCAGGGCCGTACGCACCCTCGCCGCCGCGTTCGCCG
ACTACCCCGCCACGCGCCACACCGTCGATCCGGACCGCCACATCGAGCGGGTCACCGAGCTGCAAGAACT
CTTCCTCACGCGCGTCGGGCTCGACATCGGCAAGGTGTGGGTCGCGGACGACGGCGCCGCGGTGGCGGTC
TGGACCACGCCGGAGAGCGTCGAAGCGGGGGCGGTGTTCGCCGAGATCGGCCCGCGCATGGCCGAGTTGA
GCGGTTCCCGGCTGGCCGCGCAGCAACAGATGGAAGGCCTCCTGGCGCCGCACCGGCCCAAGGAGCCCGC
GTGGTTCCTGGCCACCGTCGGCGTCTCGCCCGACCACCAGGGCAAGGGTCTGGGCAGCGCCGTCGTGCTC
CCCGGAGTGGAGGCGGCCGAGCGCGCCGGGGTGCCCGCCTTCCTGGAGACCTCCGCGCCCCGCAACCTCC
CCTTCTACGAGCGGCTCGGCTTCACCGTCACCGCCGACGTCGAGGTGCCCGAAGGACCGCGCACCTGGTG
CATGACCCGCAAGCCCGGTGCCTGACGGGCGCGTCTGGAACAATCAACCTCTGGATTACAAAATTTGTGA
AAGATTGACTGGTATTCTTAACTATGTTGCTCCTTTTACGCTATGTGGATACGCTGCTTTAATGCCTTTG
TATCATGCTATTGCTTCCCGTATGGGCTTTCATTTTCTCCTCCTTGTATAAATCCTGGTTGCTGTCTCTT
TWWTGAGGAGTTGTGGCCCCGTTGTCAGCACMGKKGGGCGTGGTKGKKGCMMCTGKKGTTTTGCTGAMSC
AACCCCCCMMYTGTGT
