>Addgene plasmid #81068 | N174-MCS (Puro) | addgene partial sequence | sequence record 158182 | WPRE-R 5'-CATAGCGTAAAAGGAGCAACA-3'
GTCAATCTTTCACAAATTTTGTAATCCAGAGGTTGATTGTTCCAGACGCGCCCGTCAGGCACCGGGCTTG
CGGGTCATGCACCAGGTGCGCGGTCCTTCGGGCACCTCGACGTCGGCGGTGACGGTGAAGCCGAGCCGCT
CGTAGAAGGGGAGGTTGCGGGGCGCGGAGGTCTCCAGGAAGGCGGGCACCCCGGCGCGCTCGGCCGCCTC
CACTCCGGGGAGCACGACGGCGCTGCCCAGACCCTTGCCCTGGTGGTCGGGCGAGACGCCGACGGTGGCC
AGGAACCACGCGGGCTCCTTGGGCCGGTGCGGCGCCAGGAGGCCTTCCATCTGTTGCTGCGCGGCCAGCC
GGGAACCGCTCAACTCGGCCATGCGCGGGCCGATCTCGGCGAACACCGCCCCCGCTTCGACGCTCTCCGG
CGTGGTCCAGACCGCCACCGCGGCGCCGTCGTCCGCGACCCACACCTTGCCGATGTCGAGCCCGACGCGC
GTGAGGAAGAGTTCTTGCAGCTCGGTGACCCGCTCGATGTGGCGGTCCGGATCGACGGTGTGGCGCGTGG
CGGGGTAGTCGGCGAACGCGGCGGCGAGGGTGCGTACGGCCCTGGGGACGTCGTCGCGGGTGGCGAGGCG
CACCGTGGGCTTGTACTCGGTCATGGTAAGCTTGGGCTGCAGGTCGAAAGGCCCGGAGATGAGGAAGAGG
AGAACAGCGCGGCAGACGTGCGCTTTTGAAGCGTGCAGAATGCCGGGCCTCCGGAGGACCTTCGGGCGCC
CGCCCCGCCCCTGAGCCCGCCCCTGAGCCCGCCCCCGGACCCACCCCTTCCCAGCCTCTGAGCCCAGAAA
GCGAAGGAGCAAAGCTGCTATTGGCCGCTGCCCCAAAGGCCTACCCGCTTCCATTGCTCAGCGGTGCTGT
CCATCTGCAC
