>Addgene plasmid #81068 | N174-MCS (Puro) | addgene partial sequence | sequence record 158183 | PGK-A3 5'-GGCGCCTACCGGTGGATGTGGAATGTGTG-3'
GGCCACTTGTGTAGCGCCAAGTGCCCAGCGGGGCTGCTAAAGCGCATGCTCCAGACTGCCTTGGGAAAAG
CGCCTCCCCTACCCGGTAGAATTGGATCCACGCGTTGTACAATGCATGCGGCCGCTTCGAAGAATTCGAT
CCTCACGACACCTGAAATGGAAGAAAAAAACTTTGAACCACTGTCTGAGGCTTGAGAATGAACCAAGATC
CAAACTCAAAAAGGGCAAATTCCAAGGAGAATTACATCAAGTGCCAAGCTGGCCTAACTTCAGTCTCCAC
CCACTCAGTGTGGGGAAACTCCATCGCATAAAACCCCTCCCCCCAACCTAAAGACGACGTACTCCAAAAG
CTCGAGAACTAATCGAGGTGCCTGGACGGCGCCCGGTACTCCGTGGAGTCACATGAAGCGACGGCTGAGG
ACGGAAAGGCCCTTTTCCTTTGTGTGGGTGACTCACCCGCCCGCTCTCCCGAGCGCCGCGTCCTCCATTT
TGAGCTCCCTGCAGCAGGGCCGGGAAGCGGCCATCTTTCCGCTCACGCAACTGGTGCCGACCGGGCCAGC
CTTGCCGCCCAGGGCGGGGCGATACACGGCGGCGCGAGGCCAGGCACCAGAGCAGGCCGGCCAGCTTGAG
ACTACCCCCGTCCGATTCTCGGTGGCCGCGCTCGCAGGCCCCGCCTCGCCGAACATGTGCGCTGGGACGC
ACGGGCCCCGTCGCCGCCCGCGGCCCCAAAAACCGAAATACCAGTGTGCAGATCTTGGCCCGCATTTACA
AGACTATCTTGCCAGAAAAAAAGCGTCGCAGCAGGTCATCAAAAATTTTAAATGGCTAGAGACTTATCGA
AAGCAGCGAGACAGGCGCGAAGGTGCCACCAGATTCGCACGCGGCGGCCCCAGCGCCCAGGCCAGGCCTC
AACTCAAGCACGAGGCGAAGGGGCTCCTTAAGCGCAAGGCCTCGAACTCTCCCACCCAC
